>Addgene plasmid #156756 | pD649-HAsp-IL1R1-Fc(DAPA)-AviTag-6xHis | addgene full sequence | sequence record 404140 | Addgene NGS Result
TTTCAATATTATTGAAGCATTTATCAGGGTTATTGTCTCATGAGCGGATACATATTTGAATGTATTTAGA
AAAATAAACAAATAGGGGTCAGTGTTACAACCAATTAACCAATTCTGAACATTATCGCGAGCCCATTTAT
ACCTGAATATGGCTCATAACACCCCTTGCTCATGACCAAAATCCCTTAACGTGAGTTACGCGCGCGTCGT
TCCACTGAGCGTCAGACCCCGTAGAAAAGATCAAAGGATCTTCTTGAGATCCTTTTTTTCTGCGCGTAAT
CTGCTGCTTGCAAACAAAAAAACCACCGCTACCAGCGGTGGTTTGTTTGCCGGATCAAGAGCTACCAACT
CTTTTTCCGAAGGTAACTGGCTTCAGCAGAGCGCAGATACCAAATACTGTTCTTCTAGTGTAGCCGTAGT
TAGCCCACCACTTCAAGAACTCTGTAGCACCGCCTACATACCTCGCTCTGCTAATCCTGTTACCAGTGGC
TGCTGCCAGTGGCGATAAGTCGTGTCTTACCGGGTTGGACTCAAGACGATAGTTACCGGATAAGGCGCAG
CGGTCGGGCTGAACGGGGGGTTCGTGCACACAGCCCAGCTTGGAGCGAACGACCTACACCGAACTGAGAT
ACCTACAGCGTGAGCTATGAGAAAGCGCCACGCTTCCCGAAGGGAGAAAGGCGGACAGGTATCCGGTAAG
CGGCAGGGTCGGAACAGGAGAGCGCACGAGGGAGCTTCCAGGGGGAAACGCCTGGTATCTTTATAGTCCT
GTCGGGTTTCGCCACCTCTGACTTGAGCGTCGATTTTTGTGATGCTCGTCAGGGGGGCGGAGCCTATGGA
AAAACGCCAGCAACGCGGCCTTTTTACGGTTCCTGGCCTTTTGCTGGCCTTTTGCTCACATGTTCTTTCC
TGCGTTATCCCCTGATTCTGTGGATAACCGTATTACCGCCTTTGAGTGAGCTGATACCGCTCGCCGCAGC
CGAACGACCGAGCGCAGCGAGTCAGTGAGCGAGGAAGCGGAAGGCGAGAGTAGGGAACTGCCAGGCATCA
AACTAAGCAGAAGGCCCCTGACGGATGGCCTTTTTGCGTTTCTACAAACTCTTTCTGTGTTGTAAAACGA
CGGCCAGTCTTAAGCTCGGGCCCCCTGGGCGGTTCTGATAACGAGTAATCGTTAATCCGCAAATAACGTA
AAAACCCGCTTCGGCGGGTTTTTTTATGGGGGGAGTTTAGGGAAAGAGCATTTGTCAGAATATTTAAGGG
CGCCTGTCACTTTGCTTGATATATGAGAATTATTTAACCTTATAAATGAGAAAAAAGCAACGCACTTTAA
ATAAGATACGTTGCTTTTTCGATTGATGAACACCTATAATTAAACTATTCATCTATTATTTATGATTTTT
TGTATATACAATATTTCTAGTTTGTTAAAGAGAATTAAGAAAATAAATCTCGAAAATAATAAAGGGAAAA
TCAGTTTTTGATATCAAAATTATACATGTCAACGATAATACAAAATATAATACAAACTATAAGATGTTAT
CAGTATTTATTATCATTTAGAATAAATTTTGTGTCGCCCTTAATTGTGAGCGGATAACAATTACGAGCTT
CATGCACAGTGGCGTTGACTCAATATTGGCCATTAGCCATATTATTCATTGGTTATATAGCATAAATCAA
TATTGGCTATTGGCCATTGCATACGTTGTATCTATATCATAATATGTACATTTATATTGGCTCATGTCCA
ATATGACCGCCATGTTGGCATTGATTATTGACTAGTTATTAATAGTAATCAATTACGGGGTCATTAGTTC
ATAGCCCATATATGGAGTTCCGCGTTACATAACTTACGGTAAATGGCCCGCCTGGCTGACCGCCCAACGA
CCCCCGCCCATTGACGTCAATAATGACGTATGTTCCCATAGTAACGCCAATAGGGACTTTCCATTGACGT
CAATGGGTGGAGTATTTACGGTAAACTGCCCACTTGGCAGTACATCAAGTGTATCATATGCCAAGTACGC
CCCCTATTGACGTCAATGACGGTAAATGGCCCGCCTGGCATTATGCCCAGTACATGACCTTATGGGACTT
TCCTACTTGGCAGTACATCTACGTATTAGTCATCGCTATTACCATGGTGATGCGGTTTTGGCAGTACATC
AATGGGCGTGGATAGCGGTTTGACTCACGGGGATTTCCAAGTCTCCACCCCATTGACGTCAATGGGAGTT
TGTTTTGGCACCAAAATCAACGGGACTTTCCAAAATGTCGTAACAACTCCGCCCCATTGACGCAAATGGG
CGGTAGGCGTGTACGGTGGGAGGTCTATATAAGCAGAGCTCGTTTAGTGAACCGTCAGATCGCCTGGAGA
CGCCATCCACGCTGTTTTGACCTCCATAGAAGACACCGGGACCGATCCAGCCTCCGCGGCCGGGAACGGT
GCATTGGAACGCGGATTCCCCGTGCCAAGAGTGACGTAAGTACCGCCTATAGAGTCTATAGGCCCACCCC
CTTGGCTTCGTTAGAACGCGGCTACAATTAATACATAACCTTATGTATCATACACATACGATTTAGGTGA
CACTATAGAATAACATCCACTTTGCCTTTCTCTCCACAGGTGTCCACTCCCAGGTCCAACTGCACCTCGG
TTCTATCGAAAACGCGCCTGCTAGCGCCACCATGAAGACCATCATTGCCCTGAGCTACATCTTCTGCCTG
GTGTTCGCTGCGGCCGCCTTGGAGGCCGATAAGTGCAAAGAGCGGGAAGAGAAGATCATCCTGGTGTCCA
GCGCCAACGAGATCGATGTTCGGCCCTGTCCTCTGAACCCCAATGAGCACAAGGGCACCATCACCTGGTA
CAAGGACGACAGCAAGACCCCTGTGTCTACCGAGCAGGCCAGCAGAATCCACCAGCACAAAGAAAAGCTT
TGGTTCGTGCCCGCCAAGGTGGAAGATAGCGGCCACTATTACTGCGTCGTGCGGAACAGCAGCTACTGCC
TGAGAATCAAGATCAGCGCCAAGTTCGTGGAAAACGAGCCCAACCTGTGCTACAACGCCCAGGCCATCTT
CAAGCAGAAACTGCCTGTTGCTGGCGACGGCGGCCTCGTGTGTCCTTACATGGAATTCTTCAAGAACGAG
AACAACGAGCTGCCCAAGCTGCAGTGGTATAAGGACTGCAAGCCCCTGCTGCTGGACAACATCCACTTCA
GCGGCGTGAAGGACCGGCTGATCGTGATGAATGTGGCCGAGAAGCACCGGGGCAATTACACCTGTCACGC
CAGCTACACATACCTGGGCAAGCAGTACCCCATCACCAGAGTGATCGAGTTCATCACCCTGGAAGAGAAC
AAGCCCACCAGACCTGTGATCGTGTCCCCTGCCAACGAAACCATGGAAGTGGATCTGGGCTCTCAGATCC
AGCTCATCTGCAATGTGACCGGCCAGCTGTCCGATATCGCCTACTGGAAATGGAACGGCAGCGTGATCGA
CGAGGATGATCCTGTGCTGGGCGAAGATTACTACAGCGTGGAAAATCCCGCCAACAAGCGGCGGAGCACA
CTGATCACAGTGCTGAACATCAGCGAGATCGAGAGCCGGTTCTACAAGCACCCCTTCACCTGTTTCGCCA
AGAACACACACGGCATCGACGCCGCCTACATCCAGCTGATCTACCCCGTGACCAACTTCCAGAAAGGCGC
GCCGGGCGGCGACAAGACCCACACCTGCCCCCCCTGCCCAGCTCCAGAACTGCTGGGAGGGCCTTCCGTG
TTCCTGTTCCCCCCCAAGCCCAAGGACACCCTGATGATCAGCAGGACCCCCGAGGTGACCTGCGTGGTGG
TGGCCGTGTCCCACGAGGACCCAGAGGTGAAGTTCAACTGGTACGTGGACGGCGTGGAGGTGCACAACGC
CAAGACCAAGCCCAGAGAGGAGCAGTACAACAGCACCTACAGGGTGGTGTCCGTGCTGACCGTGCTGCAC
CAGGACTGGCTGAACGGCAAAGAATACAAGTGCAAAGTCTCCAACAAGGCCCTGGCTGCCCCAATCGAAA
AGACAATCAGCAAGGCCAAGGGCCAGCCACGGGAGCCCCAGGTGTACACCCTGCCCCCCAGCCGGGAGGA
GATGACCAAGAACCAGGTGTCCCTGACCTGTCTGGTGAAGGGCTTCTACCCCAGCGATATCGCCGTGGAG
TGGGAGAGCAACGGCCAGCCCGAGAACAACTACAAGACCACCCCCCCAGTGCTGGACAGCGACGGCAGCT
TCTTCCTGTACAGCAAGCTGACCGTGGACAAGTCCAGGTGGCAGCAGGGCAACGTGTTCAGCTGCAGCGT
GATGCACGAGGCCCTGCACAACCACTACACCCAGAAGTCCCTGAGCCTGAGCCCCGGCGGCAGCGGTCTT
AATGATATTTTCGAGGCTCAGAAGATTGAGTGGCATGAACACCACCACCATCACCACTAAGGCCGGCCTG
TAGTCACTGGCACAACGCGTTACCCGGTAAGCCAATCGGGTATACACGGTCGTCATACTGCAGACAGGGT
TCTTCTACTTTGCAAGATAGTCTTGAGTAGTAAAATAAATAGATAGAGAAAATCAGCCTCGACTGTGCCT
TCTAGTTGCCAGCCATCTGTTGTTTGCCCCTCCCCCGTGCCTTCCTTGACCCTGGAAGGTGCCACTCCCA
CTGTCCTTTCCTAATAAAATGAGGAAATTGCATCACAACACTCAACCCTATCTCGGTCTATTCTTTTGAT
TTATAAGGGATTTTGCCGATTTCGGCCTATTGGTTAAAAAATGAGCTGATTTAACAAAAATTTAACGCGA
ATTAATTCTGTGGAATGTGTGTCAGTTAGGGTGTGGAAAGTCCCCAGGCTCCCCAGCAGGCAGAAGTATG
CAAAGCATGCATCTCAATTAGTCAGCAACCAGGTGTGGAAAGTCCCCAGGCTCCCCAGCAGGCAGAAGTA
TGCAAAGCATGCATCTCAATTAGTCAGCAACCATAGTCCCGCCCCTAACTCCGCCCATCCCGCCCCTAAC
TCCGCCCAGTTCCGCCCATTCTCCGCCCCATGGCTGACTAATTTTTTTTATTTATGCAGAGGCCGAGGCC
GCCTCTGCCTCTGAGCTATTCCAGAAGTAGTGAGGAGGCTTTTTTGGAGGCCTAGGCTTTTGCAAAAAGC
TCCCGGGAGCTTGTATATCCATTTTCGGATCTGATCAGCACGTGTTGACAATTAATCATCGGCATAGTAT
ATCGGCATAGTATAATACGACAAGGTGAGGAACTAAACCATGACCGAGTACAAGCCCACGGTGCGCCTCG
CCACCCGCGACGACGTCCCCAGGGCCGTACGCACCCTCGCCGCCGCGTTCGCCGACTACCCCGCCACGCG
CCACACCGTCGATCCGGACCGCCACATCGAGCGGGTCACCGAGCTGCAAGAACTCTTCCTCACGCGCGTC
GGGCTCGACATCGGCAAGGTGTGGGTCGCGGACGACGGCGCCGCGGTGGCGGTCTGGACCACGCCGGAGA
GCGTCGAAGCGGGGGCGGTGTTCGCCGAGATCGGCCCGCGCATGGCCGAGTTGAGCGGTTCCCGGCTGGC
CGCGCAGCAACAGATGGAAGGCCTCCTGGCGCCGCACCGGCCCAAGGAGCCCGCGTGGTTCCTGGCCACC
GTCGGCGTCTCGCCCGACCACCAGGGCAAGGGTCTGGGCAGCGCCGTCGTGCTCCCCGGAGTGGAGGCGG
CCGAGCGCGCCGGGGTGCCCGCCTTCCTGGAGACATCCGCGCCCCGCAACCTCCCCTTCTACGAGCGGCT
CGGCTTCACCGTCACCGCCGACGTCGAGGTGCCCGAAGGACCGCGCACCTGGTGCATGACCCGCAAGCCC
GGTGCCTGACACGTGCTACGAGATTTCGATTCCACCGCCGCCTTCTATGAAAGGTTGGGCTTCGGAATCG
TTTTCCGGGACGCCGGCTGGATGATCCTCCAGCGCGGGGATCTCATGCTGGAGTTCTTCGCCCACCCCAA
CTTGTTTATTGCAGCTTATAATGGTTACAAATAAAGCAATAGCATCACAAATTTCACAAATAAAGCATTT
TTTTCACTGCATTCTAGTTGTGGTTTGTCCAAACTCATCAATGTATCTTATCATGTCTGTATACCGTCGA
CCTCTAGCTAGAGCTTGGCGTAATCATGGTCATTACCAATGCTTAATCAGTGAGGCACCTATCTCAGCGA
TCTGTCTATTTCGTTCATCCATAGTTGCCTGACTCCCCGTCGTGTAGATAACTACGATACGGGAGGGCTT
ACCATCTGGCCCCAGCGCTGCGATGATACCGCGAGAACCACGCTCACCGGCTCCGGATTTATCAGCAATA
AACCAGCCAGCCGGAAGGGCCGAGCGCAGAAGTGGTCCTGCAACTTTATCCGCCTCCATCCAGTCTATTA
ATTGTTGCCGGGAAGCTAGAGTAAGTAGTTCGCCAGTTAATAGTTTGCGCAACGTTGTTGCCATCGCTAC
AGGCATCGTGGTGTCACGCTCGTCGTTTGGTATGGCTTCATTCAGCTCCGGTTCCCAACGATCAAGGCGA
GTTACATGATCCCCCATGTTGTGCAAAAAAGCGGTTAGCTCCTTCGGTCCTCCGATCGTTGTCAGAAGTA
AGTTGGCCGCAGTGTTATCACTCATGGTTATGGCAGCACTGCATAATTCTCTTACTGTCATGCCATCCGT
AAGATGCTTTTCTGTGACTGGTGAGTACTCAACCAAGTCATTCTGAGAATAGTGTATGCGGCGACCGAGT
TGCTCTTGCCCGGCGTCAATACGGGATAATACCGCGCCACATAGCAGAACTTTAAAAGTGCTCATCATTG
GAAAACGTTCTTCGGGGCGAAAACTCTCAAGGATCTTACCGCTGTTGAGATCCAGTTCGATGTAACCCAC
TCGTGCACCCAACTGATCTTCAGCATCTTTTACTTTCACCAGCGTTTCTGGGTGAGCAAAAACAGGAAGG
CAAAATGCCGCAAAAAAGGGAATAAGGGCGACACGGAAATGTTGAATACTCATATTCTTCCTT
Features (pLannotate 1.2.2; 21 found; start..end, strand, type, name):
    119..143     -  CDS            KanR (fragment): aminoglycoside phosphotransferase; aph(3')-Ia; confers resistance to kanamycin
    254..842     +  rep_origin     ori: high-copy-number ColE1/pMB1/pBR322/pUC origin of replication
   1067..1084    +  terminator     rrnB T2 terminator (fragment): transcription terminator T2 from the E. coli rrnB gene
   1109..1128    -  CDS            lacZα (fragment): LacZα fragment of β-galactosidase; lacZ fragment
   1584..1600    +  protein_bind   lac operator: The lac repressor binds to the lac operator to inhibit transcription in E. coli. This inhibition can be relieved by adding lactose or isopropyl-β-D-thiogalactopyranoside (IPTG). lac repressor encoded by lacI
   1843..2146    +  enhancer       CMV enhancer: human cytomegalovirus immediate early enhancer
   2147..2350    +  promoter       CMV promoter: human cytomegalovirus (CMV) immediate early promoter
   2486..2529    +  intron         CMV intron (fragment): modified intron A from human cytomegalovirus
   2581..2599    +  promoter       SP6 promoter: promoter for bacteriophage SP6 RNA polymerase
   2603..2640    +  CDS            IgH signal sequence (fragment): signal sequence from the mouse immunoglobulin heavy chain variable region
   2692..3705    +  CDS            IL1R1 (fragment): IL1R1_HUMAN - Also known as IL1R, IL1RA, IL1RT1. Experimental evidence at protein level: Swiss-Prot protein existence level 1. Receptor for IL1A, IL1B and IL1RN. After binding to interleukin-1 associates with the coreceptor IL1RAP to form the high affinity interleukin-1 receptor complex which mediates interleukin-1- dependent activation of NF-kappa-B, MAPK and other pathways. Signaling involves the recruitment of adapter molecules such as TOLLIP, MYD88, and IRAK1 or IRAK2 via the respective TIR domains of the receptor/coreceptor subunits. Binds ligands with comparable affinity and binding of a
   3721..4398    +  CDS            IGHG1 (fragment): IGHG1_HUMAN - Experimental evidence at protein level: Swiss-Prot protein existence level 1. Constant region of immunoglobulin heavy chains. Immunoglobulins, also known as antibodies, are membrane-bound or secreted glycoproteins produced by B lymphocytes. In the recognition phase of humoral immunity, the membrane-bound immunoglobulins serve as receptors which, upon binding of a specific antigen, trigger the clonal expansion and differentiation of B lymphocytes into immunoglobulins- secreting plasma cells. Secreted immunoglobulins mediate the effector phase of humoral immunity, which results in
   4613..4724    +  polyA_signal   bGH poly(A) signal: bovine growth hormone polyadenylation signal
   4725..4833    +  rep_origin     f1 ori (fragment): f1 bacteriophage origin of replication; arrow indicates direction of (+) strand synthesis
   4847..5176    +  promoter       SV40 promoter: SV40 enhancer and early promoter
   5224..5271    +  promoter       EM7 promoter: synthetic bacterial promoter&nbsp
   5290..5889    +  CDS            PuroR (fragment): puromycin N-acetyltransferase; pac from Streptomyces; confers resistance to puromycin
   5899..6024    +  CDS            ble (fragment): BLE_KLEPN - Experimental evidence at protein level: Swiss-Prot protein existence level 1. Binding protein with a strong affinity to the bleomycin family of antibiotics. Binds to CL990; an antimitotic-antibiotic compound. From Klebsiella pneumoniae.
   6019..6140    +  polyA_signal   SV40 poly(A) signal: SV40 polyadenylation signal
   6193..7053    -  CDS            AmpR: β-lactamase; bla; confers resistance to ampicillin, carbenicillin, and related antibiotics
   7056..89      -  promoter       AmpR promoter (fragment) (across the origin): bla
