[The description below was written by a language model from this plasmid's Addgene catalogue record and pLannotate feature annotations shown in this document.]
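Description:
pD649-HAsp-IL1R1-Fc(DAPA)-AviTag-6xHis is a mammalian expression plasmid built on the pD649 backbone for producing the extracellular domain of human IL1R1, the interleukin-1 receptor type 1, as a secreted Fc fusion protein. It is maintained in E. coli at high copy through a ColE1/pUC-type origin and selected with ampicillin via a full-length β-lactamase gene. The annotated sequence also carries an SV40 early promoter/EM7 promoter cassette driving a puromycin N-acetyltransferase gene with an SV40 polyadenylation signal, which could in principle allow puromycin selection in mammalian cells, although the catalogue fields do not list a mammalian marker. Short fragments of KanR, lacZα, ble and the f1 origin appear to be non-functional remnants.

Expression is driven by the CMV enhancer and immediate-early promoter, followed by a piece of CMV intron A and an SP6 promoter that also serves as a sequencing primer site. The name indicates an "HAsp" leader. The automated annotation shows only a partial match to an immunoglobulin heavy chain signal sequence in this position, so the exact identity of the leader is not settled by the record. This secretion signal precedes the IL1R1 ectodomain, which sits between preserved NotI and AscI sites, so the insert can be exchanged. Downstream, in frame, is a human IgG1 Fc region carrying the D265A and P329A (DAPA) substitutions, which are generally used to reduce Fc effector interactions. An AviTag for site-specific biotinylation and a 6xHis tag for metal-affinity purification follow, and a bGH polyadenylation signal ends the unit. The plasmid belongs to a collection made for screening interactions among human cell-surface IgSF proteins. The depositor notes that some members of the collection carry an IS4-like transposase upstream of the CMV promoter, but none is annotated here.
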