Addgene plasmid #156756: pD649-HAsp-IL1R1-Fc(DAPA)-AviTag-6xHis
Purpose: Mammalian expression of cell-surface protein extracellular domain fused to Fc(DAPA)-Avi-6xHis. Protein is secreted from cells.
Depositing lab: Chris Garcia. Depositing organization: Stanford University. Publication: A Human IgSF Cell-Surface Interactome Reveals a Complex Network of Protein-Protein Interactions. Wojtowicz WM, Vielmetter J, Fernandes RA, Siepe DH, Eastman CL, Chisholm GB, Cox S, Klock H, Anderson PW, Rue SM, Miller JJ, Glaser SM, Bragstad ML, Vance J, Lam AW, Lesley SA, Zinn K, Garcia KC. Cell. 2020 Aug 20;182(4):1027-1043.e17. doi: 10.1016/j.cell.2020.07.025. PubMed 32822567.
Backbone
  Vector backbone: pD649
  Backbone size w/o insert (bp): 6106
  Vector type: Mammalian Expression
Growth in bacteria
  Bacterial resistance: Ampicillin, 100 μg/mL
  Growth temperature: 37°C
  Growth strain: DH5alpha
  Copy number: High Copy
Gene/Insert
  Gene/Insert name: IL1R1
  Species: H. sapiens (human)
  Insert size (bp): 957
  Mutation: Fc region of human IgG contains D265A and P329A mutations (DAPA)
  Entrez Gene: IL1R1 (a.k.a. CD121A, D2S1473, IL-1R-alpha, IL-1RT1, IL1R, IL1RA, P80)
  Promoter: CMV/SP6
  Tag / fusion protein: Fc(DAPA)-AviTag-6xHis (C terminal on backbone)
  Cloning method: Restriction Enzyme; 5′ cloning site GCGGCCGC (not destroyed); 3′ cloning site GGCGCGCC (not destroyed)
  Sequencing primers: 5′ ATTTAGGTGACACTATAG; 3′ CACGTACCAGTTGAACTTCACC
Resource information
  A portion of this plasmid was derived from a plasmid made by: synthesis by ThermoFisher
Terms and licenses: Academic/Nonprofit Terms; Industry Terms: Not Available to Industry
Depositor comments: Some plasmids in this collection may have an IS4-like element ISVsa5 family transposase upstream of the CMV promoter.
How to cite: pD649-HAsp-IL1R1-Fc(DAPA)-AviTag-6xHis was a gift from Chris Garcia (Addgene plasmid # 156756 ; http://n2t.net/addgene:156756 ; RRID:Addgene_156756)
