>Addgene plasmid #156756 | pD649-HAsp-IL1R1-Fc(DAPA)-AviTag-6xHis | depositor partial sequence | sequence record 302622 | insert (extracellular domain)
TTGGAGGCCGATAAGTGCAAAGAGCGGGAAGAGAAGATCATCCTGGTGTCCAGCGCCAACGAGATCGATG
TTCGGCCCTGTCCTCTGAACCCCAATGAGCACAAGGGCACCATCACCTGGTACAAGGACGACAGCAAGAC
CCCTGTGTCTACCGAGCAGGCCAGCAGAATCCACCAGCACAAAGAAAAGCTTTGGTTCGTGCCCGCCAAG
GTGGAAGATAGCGGCCACTATTACTGCGTCGTGCGGAACAGCAGCTACTGCCTGAGAATCAAGATCAGCG
CCAAGTTCGTGGAAAACGAGCCCAACCTGTGCTACAACGCCCAGGCCATCTTCAAGCAGAAACTGCCTGT
TGCTGGCGACGGCGGCCTCGTGTGTCCTTACATGGAATTCTTCAAGAACGAGAACAACGAGCTGCCCAAG
CTGCAGTGGTATAAGGACTGCAAGCCCCTGCTGCTGGACAACATCCACTTCAGCGGCGTGAAGGACCGGC
TGATCGTGATGAATGTGGCCGAGAAGCACCGGGGCAATTACACCTGTCACGCCAGCTACACATACCTGGG
CAAGCAGTACCCCATCACCAGAGTGATCGAGTTCATCACCCTGGAAGAGAACAAGCCCACCAGACCTGTG
ATCGTGTCCCCTGCCAACGAAACCATGGAAGTGGATCTGGGCTCTCAGATCCAGCTCATCTGCAATGTGA
CCGGCCAGCTGTCCGATATCGCCTACTGGAAATGGAACGGCAGCGTGATCGACGAGGATGATCCTGTGCT
GGGCGAAGATTACTACAGCGTGGAAAATCCCGCCAACAAGCGGCGGAGCACACTGATCACAGTGCTGAAC
ATCAGCGAGATCGAGAGCCGGTTCTACAAGCACCCCTTCACCTGTTTCGCCAAGAACACACACGGCATCG
ACGCCGCCTACATCCAGCTGATCTACCCCGTGACCAACTTCCAGAAA
